>Addgene plasmid #119815 | SaKKH-ABEmax | depositor full sequence | sequence record 226969 | SaKKH-ABEmax sequence 7869 bps
ATATGCCAAGTACGCCCCCTATTGACGTCAATGACGGTAAATGGCCCGCCTGGCATTATGCCCAGTACAT
GACCTTATGGGACTTTCCTACTTGGCAGTACATCTACGTATTAGTCATCGCTATTACCATGGTGATGCGG
TTTTGGCAGTACATCAATGGGCGTGGATAGCGGTTTGACTCACGGGGATTTCCAAGTCTCCACCCCATTG
ACGTCAATGGGAGTTTGTTTTGGCACCAAAATCAACGGGACTTTCCAAAATGTCGTAACAACTCCGCCCC
ATTGACGCAAATGGGCGGTAGGCGTGTACGGTGGGAGGTCTATATAAGCAGAGCTGGTTTAGTGAACCGT
CAGATCCGCTAGAGATCCGCGGCCGCTAATACGACTCACTATAGGGAGAGCCGCCACCATGAAACGGACA
GCCGACGGAAGCGAGTTCGAGTCACCAAAGAAGAAGCGGAAAGTCTCTGAAGTCGAGTTTAGCCACGAGT
ATTGGATGAGGCACGCACTGACCCTGGCAAAGCGAGCATGGGATGAAAGAGAAGTCCCCGTGGGCGCCGT
GCTGGTGCACAACAATAGAGTGATCGGAGAGGGATGGAACAGGCCAATCGGCCGCCACGACCCTACCGCA
CACGCAGAGATCATGGCACTGAGGCAGGGAGGCCTGGTCATGCAGAATTACCGCCTGATCGATGCCACCC
TGTATGTGACACTGGAGCCATGCGTGATGTGCGCAGGAGCAATGATCCACAGCAGGATCGGAAGAGTGGT
GTTCGGAGCACGGGACGCCAAGACCGGCGCAGCAGGCTCCCTGATGGATGTGCTGCACCACCCCGGCATG
AACCACCGGGTGGAGATCACAGAGGGAATCCTGGCAGACGAGTGCGCCGCCCTGCTGAGCGATTTCTTTA
GAATGCGGAGACAGGAGATCAAGGCCCAGAAGAAGGCACAGAGCTCCACCGACTCTGGAGGATCTAGCGG
AGGATCCTCTGGAAGCGAGACACCAGGCACAAGCGAGTCCGCCACACCAGAGAGCTCCGGCGGCTCCTCC
GGAGGATCCTCTGAGGTGGAGTTTTCCCACGAGTACTGGATGAGACATGCCCTGACCCTGGCCAAGAGGG
CACGCGATGAGAGGGAGGTGCCTGTGGGAGCCGTGCTGGTGCTGAACAATAGAGTGATCGGCGAGGGCTG
GAACAGAGCCATCGGCCTGCACGACCCAACAGCCCATGCCGAAATTATGGCCCTGAGACAGGGCGGCCTG
GTCATGCAGAACTACAGACTGATTGACGCCACCCTGTACGTGACATTCGAGCCTTGCGTGATGTGCGCCG
GCGCCATGATCCACTCTAGGATCGGCCGCGTGGTGTTTGGCGTGAGGAACGCAAAAACCGGCGCCGCAGG
CTCCCTGATGGACGTGCTGCACTACCCCGGCATGAATCACCGCGTCGAAATTACCGAGGGAATCCTGGCA
GATGAATGTGCCGCCCTGCTGTGCTATTTCTTTCGGATGCCTAGACAGGTGTTCAATGCTCAGAAGAAGG
CCCAGAGCTCCACCGACTCCGGAGGATCTAGCGGAGGCTCCTCTGGCTCTGAGACACCTGGCACAAGCGA
GAGCGCAACACCTGAAAGCAGCGGGGGCAGCAGCGGGGGGTCAGGGAAGCGAAATTACATTCTGGGGCTG
GCCATTGGCATTACATCAGTGGGCTATGGCATCATTGACTACGAGACAAGGGACGTGATCGACGCCGGCG
TGAGACTGTTCAAGGAGGCCAACGTGGAGAACAATGAGGGCCGGAGATCCAAGAGGGGAGCAAGGCGCCT
GAAGCGGAGAAGGCGCCACAGAATCCAGAGAGTGAAGAAGCTGCTGTTCGATTACAACCTGCTGACCGAC
CACTCCGAGCTGTCTGGCATCAATCCTTATGAGGCCAGAGTGAAGGGCCTGTCCCAGAAGCTGTCTGAGG
AGGAGTTTAGCGCCGCCCTGCTGCACCTGGCAAAGAGGAGAGGCGTGCACAACGTGAATGAGGTGGAGGA
GGACACCGGCAACGAGCTGTCCACAAAGGAGCAGATCAGCCGCAATTCCAAGGCCCTGGAGGAGAAGTAT
GTGGCCGAGCTGCAGCTGGAGCGGCTGAAGAAGGATGGCGAGGTGAGGGGCTCCATCAATCGCTTCAAGA
CCTCTGACTACGTGAAGGAGGCCAAGCAGCTGCTGAAGGTGCAGAAGGCCTACCACCAGCTGGATCAGTC
CTTTATCGATACATATATCGACCTGCTGGAGACAAGGCGCACATACTATGAGGGACCAGGAGAGGGCTCT
CCCTTCGGCTGGAAGGACATCAAGGAGTGGTACGAGATGCTGATGGGCCACTGCACCTATTTTCCAGAGG
AGCTGAGAAGCGTGAAGTACGCCTATAACGCCGATCTGTACAACGCCCTGAATGACCTGAACAACCTGGT
CATCACCAGGGATGAGAACGAGAAGCTGGAGTACTATGAGAAGTTCCAGATCATCGAGAACGTGTTCAAG
CAGAAGAAGAAGCCTACACTGAAGCAGATCGCCAAGGAGATCCTGGTGAACGAGGAGGACATCAAGGGCT
ACCGCGTGACCTCCACAGGCAAGCCAGAGTTCACCAATCTGAAGGTGTATCACGATATCAAGGACATCAC
AGCCCGGAAGGAGATCATCGAGAACGCCGAGCTGCTGGATCAGATCGCCAAGATCCTGACCATCTATCAG
AGCTCCGAGGACATCCAGGAGGAGCTGACCAACCTGAATAGCGAGCTGACACAGGAGGAGATCGAGCAGA
TCAGCAATCTGAAGGGCTACACCGGCACACACAACCTGAGCCTGAAGGCCATCAATCTGATCCTGGATGA
GCTGTGGCACACAAACGACAATCAGATCGCCATCTTTAACCGGCTGAAGCTGGTGCCAAAGAAGGTGGAC
CTGTCCCAGCAGAAGGAGATCCCAACCACACTGGTGGACGATTTCATCCTGTCTCCCGTGGTGAAGCGGA
GCTTCATCCAGAGCATCAAAGTGATCAACGCCATCATCAAGAAGTACGGCCTGCCCAATGATATCATCAT
CGAGCTGGCCAGGGAGAAGAACTCCAAGGACGCCCAGAAGATGATCAATGAGATGCAGAAGAGGAACCGC
CAGACCAATGAGCGGATCGAGGAGATCATCAGAACCACAGGCAAGGAGAACGCCAAGTACCTGATCGAGA
AGATCAAGCTGCACGATATGCAGGAGGGCAAGTGTCTGTATTCTCTGGAGGCCATCCCTCTGGAGGACCT
GCTGAACAATCCATTCAACTACGAGGTGGATCACATCATCCCCCGGAGCGTGAGCTTCGACAATTCTTTT
AACAATAAGGTGCTGGTGAAGCAGGAGGAGAACAGCAAGAAGGGCAATAGGACCCCTTTCCAGTACCTGT
CTAGCTCCGATTCTAAGATCAGCTACGAGACATTCAAGAAGCACATCCTGAATCTGGCCAAGGGCAAGGG
CCGCATCAGCAAGACCAAGAAGGAGTACCTGCTGGAGGAGCGGGACATCAACAGATTCTCCGTGCAGAAG
GACTTCATCAACCGGAATCTGGTGGACACCAGATACGCCACACGCGGCCTGATGAATCTGCTGCGGTCTT
ATTTCAGAGTGAACAATCTGGATGTGAAGGTGAAGAGCATCAACGGCGGCTTCACCTCCTTTCTGCGGAG
AAAGTGGAAGTTTAAGAAGGAGCGCAACAAGGGCTATAAGCACCACGCCGAGGATGCCCTGATCATCGCC
AATGCCGACTTCATCTTTAAGGAGTGGAAGAAGCTGGACAAGGCCAAGAAAGTGATGGAGAACCAGATGT
TCGAGGAGAAGCAGGCCGAGAGCATGCCCGAGATCGAGACAGAGCAGGAGTACAAGGAGATTTTCATCAC
ACCTCACCAGATCAAGCACATCAAGGACTTCAAGGACTACAAGTATTCTCACAGGGTGGATAAGAAGCCC
AACCGCAAGCTGATCAATGACACCCTGTATAGCACACGGAAGGACGATAAGGGCAATACCCTGATCGTGA
ACAATCTGAACGGCCTGTACGACAAGGATAATGACAAGCTGAAGAAGCTGATCAACAAGTCTCCCGAGAA
GCTGCTGATGTACCACCACGATCCTCAGACATATCAGAAGCTGAAGCTGATCATGGAGCAGTACGGCGAC
GAGAAGAACCCACTGTATAAGTACTATGAGGAGACAGGCAACTACCTGACAAAGTATAGCAAGAAGGATA
ATGGCCCCGTGATCAAGAAGATCAAGTACTATGGCAACAAGCTGAATGCCCACCTGGACATCACCGACGA
TTACCCTAACTCTCGCAATAAGGTGGTGAAGCTGAGCCTGAAGCCATACCGGTTCGACGTGTACCTGGAC
AACGGCGTGTATAAGTTTGTGACAGTGAAGAATCTGGATGTGATCAAGAAGGAGAACTACTATGAGGTGA
ACAGCAAGTGCTACGAGGAGGCCAAGAAGCTGAAGAAGATCAGCAACCAGGCCGAGTTCATCGCCTCTTT
TTACAAGAATGACCTGATCAAGATCAATGGCGAGCTGTATAGAGTGATCGGCGTGAACAATGATCTGCTG
AACAGAATCGAAGTGAATATGATCGACATCACCTACAGGGAGTATCTGGAGAACATGAATGATAAGAGGC
CCCCTCATATCATCAAGACCATCGCCTCTAAGACACAGAGCATCAAGAAGTACAGCACAGACATCCTGGG
GAACCTGTATGAAGTCAAGAGCAAGAAACATCCTCAGATTATCAAGAAAGGCTCTGGCGGCTCAAAAAGA
ACCGCCGACGGCAGCGAATTCGAGCCCAAGAAGAAGAGGAAAGTCTAACCGGTCATCATCACCATCACCA
TTGAGTTTAAACCCGCTGATCAGCCTCGACTGTGCCTTCTAGTTGCCAGCCATCTGTTGTTTGCCCCTCC
CCCGTGCCTTCCTTGACCCTGGAAGGTGCCACTCCCACTGTCCTTTCCTAATAAAATGAGGAAATTGCAT
CGCATTGTCTGAGTAGGTGTCATTCTATTCTGGGGGGTGGGGTGGGGCAGGACAGCAAGGGGGAGGATTG
GGAAGACAATAGCAGGCATGCTGGGGATGCGGTGGGCTCTATGGCTTCTGAGGCGGAAAGAACCAGCTGG
GGCTCGATACCGTCGACCTCTAGCTAGAGCTTGGCGTAATCATGGTCATAGCTGTTTCCTGTGTGAAATT
GTTATCCGCTCACAATTCCACACAACATACGAGCCGGAAGCATAAAGTGTAAAGCCTAGGGTGCCTAATG
AGTGAGCTAACTCACATTAATTGCGTTGCGCTCACTGCCCGCTTTCCAGTCGGGAAACCTGTCGTGCCAG
CTGCATTAATGAATCGGCCAACGCGCGGGGAGAGGCGGTTTGCGTATTGGGCGCTCTTCCGCTTCCTCGC
TCACTGACTCGCTGCGCTCGGTCGTTCGGCTGCGGCGAGCGGTATCAGCTCACTCAAAGGCGGTAATACG
GTTATCCACAGAATCAGGGGATAACGCAGGAAAGAACATGTGAGCAAAAGGCCAGCAAAAGGCCAGGAAC
CGTAAAAAGGCCGCGTTGCTGGCGTTTTTCCATAGGCTCCGCCCCCCTGACGAGCATCACAAAAATCGAC
GCTCAAGTCAGAGGTGGCGAAACCCGACAGGACTATAAAGATACCAGGCGTTTCCCCCTGGAAGCTCCCT
CGTGCGCTCTCCTGTTCCGACCCTGCCGCTTACCGGATACCTGTCCGCCTTTCTCCCTTCGGGAAGCGTG
GCGCTTTCTCATAGCTCACGCTGTAGGTATCTCAGTTCGGTGTAGGTCGTTCGCTCCAAGCTGGGCTGTG
TGCACGAACCCCCCGTTCAGCCCGACCGCTGCGCCTTATCCGGTAACTATCGTCTTGAGTCCAACCCGGT
AAGACACGACTTATCGCCACTGGCAGCAGCCACTGGTAACAGGATTAGCAGAGCGAGGTATGTAGGCGGT
GCTACAGAGTTCTTGAAGTGGTGGCCTAACTACGGCTACACTAGAAGAACAGTATTTGGTATCTGCGCTC
TGCTGAAGCCAGTTACCTTCGGAAAAAGAGTTGGTAGCTCTTGATCCGGCAAACAAACCACCGCTGGTAG
CGGTGGTTTTTTTGTTTGCAAGCAGCAGATTACGCGCAGAAAAAAAGGATCTCAAGAAGATCCTTTGATC
TTTTCTACGGGGTCTGACGCTCAGTGGAACGAAAACTCACGTTAAGGGATTTTGGTCATGAGATTATCAA
AAAGGATCTTCACCTAGATCCTTTTAAATTAAAAATGAAGTTTTAAATCAATCTAAAGTATATATGAGTA
AACTTGGTCTGACAGTTACCAATGCTTAATCAGTGAGGCACCTATCTCAGCGATCTGTCTATTTCGTTCA
TCCATAGTTGCCTGACTCCCCGTCGTGTAGATAACTACGATACGGGAGGGCTTACCATCTGGCCCCAGTG
CTGCAATGATACCGCGAGACCCACGCTCACCGGCTCCAGATTTATCAGCAATAAACCAGCCAGCCGGAAG
GGCCGAGCGCAGAAGTGGTCCTGCAACTTTATCCGCCTCCATCCAGTCTATTAATTGTTGCCGGGAAGCT
AGAGTAAGTAGTTCGCCAGTTAATAGTTTGCGCAACGTTGTTGCCATTGCTACAGGCATCGTGGTGTCAC
GCTCGTCGTTTGGTATGGCTTCATTCAGCTCCGGTTCCCAACGATCAAGGCGAGTTACATGATCCCCCAT
GTTGTGCAAAAAAGCGGTTAGCTCCTTCGGTCCTCCGATCGTTGTCAGAAGTAAGTTGGCCGCAGTGTTA
TCACTCATGGTTATGGCAGCACTGCATAATTCTCTTACTGTCATGCCATCCGTAAGATGCTTTTCTGTGA
CTGGTGAGTACTCAACCAAGTCATTCTGAGAATAGTGTATGCGGCGACCGAGTTGCTCTTGCCCGGCGTC
AATACGGGATAATACCGCGCCACATAGCAGAACTTTAAAAGTGCTCATCATTGGAAAACGTTCTTCGGGG
CGAAAACTCTCAAGGATCTTACCGCTGTTGAGATCCAGTTCGATGTAACCCACTCGTGCACCCAACTGAT
CTTCAGCATCTTTTACTTTCACCAGCGTTTCTGGGTGAGCAAAAACAGGAAGGCAAAATGCCGCAAAAAA
GGGAATAAGGGCGACACGGAAATGTTGAATACTCATACTCTTCCTTTTTCAATATTATTGAAGCATTTAT
CAGGGTTATTGTCTCATGAGCGGATACATATTTGAATGTATTTAGAAAAATAAACAAATAGGGGTTCCGC
GCACATTTCCCCGAAAAGTGCCACCTGACGTCGACGGATCGGGAGATCGATCTCCCGATCCCCTAGGGTC
GACTCTCAGTACAATCTGCTCTGATGCCGCATAGTTAAGCCAGTATCTGCTCCCTGCTTGTGTGTTGGAG
GTCGCTGAGTAGTGCGCGAGCAAAATTTAAGCTACAACAAGGCAAGGCTTGACCGACAATTGCATGAAGA
ATCTGCTTAGGGTTAGGCGTTTTGCGCTGCTTCGCGATGTACGGGCCAGATATACGCGTTGACATTGATT
ATTGACTAGTTATTAATAGTAATCAATTACGGGGTCATTAGTTCATAGCCCATATATGGAGTTCCGCGTT
ACATAACTTACGGTAAATGGCCCGCCTGGCTGACCGCCCAACGACCCCCGCCCATTGACGTCAATAATGA
CGTATGTTCCCATAGTAACGCCAATAGGGACTTTCCATTGACGTCAATGGGTGGAGTATTTACGGTAAAC
TGCCCACTTGGCAGTACATCAAGTGTATC
Features (pLannotate 1.2.2; 17 found; start..end, strand, type, name):
    132..335     +  promoter       CMV promoter: human cytomegalovirus (CMV) immediate early promoter
    377..395     +  promoter       T7 promoter: promoter for bacteriophage T7 RNA polymerase
    466..942     +  CDS            tadA: TADA_ECOLI - Also known as yfhC. Experimental evidence at protein level: Swiss-Prot protein existence level 1. Catalyzes the deamination of adenosine to inosine at the wobble position 34 of tRNA(Arg2). Essential for cell viability. From Escherichia coli (strain K12).
   1063..1554    +  CDS            tadA: TADA_ECOLI - Also known as yfhC. Experimental evidence at protein level: Swiss-Prot protein existence level 1. Catalyzes the deamination of adenosine to inosine at the wobble position 34 of tRNA(Arg2). Essential for cell viability. From Escherichia coli (strain K12).
   1657..4812    +  CDS            cas9: CAS9_STAAU - Experimental evidence at protein level: Swiss-Prot protein existence level 1. CRISPR (clustered regularly interspaced short palindromic repeat) is an adaptive immune system that provides protection against mobile genetic elements (viruses, transposable elements and conjugative plasmids). CRISPR clusters contain spacers, sequences complementary to antecedent mobile elements, and target invading nucleic acids. CRISPR clusters are transcribed and processed into CRISPR RNA (crRNA). In type II CRISPR systems correct processing of pre-crRNA requires a trans- encoded small RNA (tracrRNA)
   4930..5154    +  polyA_signal   bGH poly(A) signal: bovine growth hormone polyadenylation signal
   5158..5179    +  promoter       SV40 promoter (fragment): SV40 enhancer and early promoter
   5184..5200    +  misc_feature   MCS (fragment): pBluescript multiple cloning site
   5249..5265    -  protein_bind   lac operator: The lac repressor binds to the lac operator to inhibit transcription in E. coli. This inhibition can be relieved by adding lactose or isopropyl-β-D-thiogalactopyranoside (IPTG). lac repressor encoded by lacI
   5273..5303    -  promoter       lac promoter: promoter for the E. coli lac operon
   5318..5339    -  protein_bind   CAP binding site: CAP binding activates transcription in the presence of cAMP. E. coli catabolite activator protein
   5352..5444    -  CDS            lacI (fragment): lac repressor; lacI; The lac repressor binds to the lac operator to inhibit transcription in E. coli. This inhibition can be relieved by adding lactose or isopropyl-β-D-thiogalactopyranoside (IPTG).
   5627..6215    -  rep_origin     ori: high-copy-number ColE1/pMB1/pBR322/pUC origin of replication
   6386..7246    -  CDS            AmpR: β-lactamase; bla; confers resistance to ampicillin, carbenicillin, and related antibiotics
   7247..7351    -  promoter       AmpR promoter: bla
   7422..7466    -  misc_feature   bom (fragment): basis of mobility region from pBR322
   7621..131     +  enhancer       CMV enhancer (across the origin): human cytomegalovirus immediate early enhancer
