>Addgene plasmid #119815 | SaKKH-ABEmax | addgene full sequence | sequence record 256905 | Addgene NGS Result
AAGCTACAACAAGGCAAGGCTTGACCGACAATTGCATGAAGAATCTGCTTAGGGTTAGGCGTTTTGCGCT
GCTTCGCGATGTACGGGCCAGATATACGCGTTGACATTGATTATTGACTAGTTATTAATAGTAATCAATT
ACGGGGTCATTAGTTCATAGCCCATATATGGAGTTCCGCGTTACATAACTTACGGTAAATGGCCCGCCTG
GCTGACCGCCCAACGACCCCCGCCCATTGACGTCAATAATGACGTATGTTCCCATAGTAACGCCAATAGG
GACTTTCCATTGACGTCAATGGGTGGAGTATTTACGGTAAACTGCCCACTTGGCAGTACATCAAGTGTAT
CATATGCCAAGTACGCCCCCTATTGACGTCAATGACGGTAAATGGCCCGCCTGGCATTATGCCCAGTACA
TGACCTTATGGGACTTTCCTACTTGGCAGTACATCTACGTATTAGTCATCGCTATTACCATGGTGATGCG
GTTTTGGCAGTACATCAATGGGCGTGGATAGCGGTTTGACTCACGGGGATTTCCAAGTCTCCACCCCATT
GACGTCAATGGGAGTTTGTTTTGGCACCAAAATCAACGGGACTTTCCAAAATGTCGTAACAACTCCGCCC
CATTGACGCAAATGGGCGGTAGGCGTGTACGGTGGGAGGTCTATATAAGCAGAGCTGGTTTAGTGAACCG
TCAGATCCGCTAGAGATCCGCGGCCGCTAATACGACTCACTATAGGGAGAGCCGCCACCATGAAACGGAC
AGCCGACGGAAGCGAGTTCGAGTCACCAAAGAAGAAGCGGAAAGTCTCTGAAGTCGAGTTTAGCCACGAG
TATTGGATGAGGCACGCACTGACCCTGGCAAAGCGAGCATGGGATGAAAGAGAAGTCCCCGTGGGCGCCG
TGCTGGTGCACAACAATAGAGTGATCGGAGAGGGATGGAACAGGCCAATCGGCCGCCACGACCCTACCGC
ACACGCAGAGATCATGGCACTGAGGCAGGGAGGCCTGGTCATGCAGAATTACCGCCTGATCGATGCCACC
CTGTATGTGACACTGGAGCCATGCGTGATGTGCGCAGGAGCAATGATCCACAGCAGGATCGGAAGAGTGG
TGTTCGGAGCACGGGACGCCAAGACCGGCGCAGCAGGCTCCCTGATGGATGTGCTGCACCACCCCGGCAT
GAACCACCGGGTGGAGATCACAGAGGGAATCCTGGCAGACGAGTGCGCCGCCCTGCTGAGCGATTTCTTT
AGAATGCGGAGACAGGAGATCAAGGCCCAGAAGAAGGCACAGAGCTCCACCGACTCTGGAGGATCTAGCG
GAGGATCCTCTGGAAGCGAGACACCAGGCACAAGCGAGTCCGCCACACCAGAGAGCTCCGGCGGCTCCTC
CGGAGGATCCTCTGAGGTGGAGTTTTCCCACGAGTACTGGATGAGACATGCCCTGACCCTGGCCAAGAGG
GCACGCGATGAGAGGGAGGTGCCTGTGGGAGCCGTGCTGGTGCTGAACAATAGAGTGATCGGCGAGGGCT
GGAACAGAGCCATCGGCCTGCACGACCCAACAGCCCATGCCGAAATTATGGCCCTGAGACAGGGCGGCCT
GGTCATGCAGAACTACAGACTGATTGACGCCACCCTGTACGTGACATTCGAGCCTTGCGTGATGTGCGCC
GGCGCCATGATCCACTCTAGGATCGGCCGCGTGGTGTTTGGCGTGAGGAACGCAAAAACCGGCGCCGCAG
GCTCCCTGATGGACGTGCTGCACTACCCCGGCATGAATCACCGCGTCGAAATTACCGAGGGAATCCTGGC
AGATGAATGTGCCGCCCTGCTGTGCTATTTCTTTCGGATGCCTAGACAGGTGTTCAATGCTCAGAAGAAG
GCCCAGAGCTCCACCGACTCCGGAGGATCTAGCGGAGGCTCCTCTGGCTCTGAGACACCTGGCACAAGCG
AGAGCGCAACACCTGAAAGCAGCGGGGGCAGCAGCGGGGGGTCAGGGAAGCGAAATTACATTCTGGGGCT
GGCCATTGGCATTACATCAGTGGGCTATGGCATCATTGACTACGAGACAAGGGACGTGATCGACGCCGGC
GTGAGACTGTTCAAGGAGGCCAACGTGGAGAACAATGAGGGCCGGAGATCCAAGAGGGGAGCAAGGCGCC
TGAAGCGGAGAAGGCGCCACAGAATCCAGAGAGTGAAGAAGCTGCTGTTCGATTACAACCTGCTGACCGA
CCACTCCGAGCTGTCTGGCATCAATCCTTATGAGGCCAGAGTGAAGGGCCTGTCCCAGAAGCTGTCTGAG
GAGGAGTTTAGCGCCGCCCTGCTGCACCTGGCAAAGAGGAGAGGCGTGCACAACGTGAATGAGGTGGAGG
AGGACACCGGCAACGAGCTGTCCACAAAGGAGCAGATCAGCCGCAATTCCAAGGCCCTGGAGGAGAAGTA
TGTGGCCGAGCTGCAGCTGGAGCGGCTGAAGAAGGATGGCGAGGTGAGGGGCTCCATCAATCGCTTCAAG
ACCTCTGACTACGTGAAGGAGGCCAAGCAGCTGCTGAAGGTGCAGAAGGCCTACCACCAGCTGGATCAGT
CCTTTATCGATACATATATCGACCTGCTGGAGACAAGGCGCACATACTATGAGGGACCAGGAGAGGGCTC
TCCCTTCGGCTGGAAGGACATCAAGGAGTGGTACGAGATGCTGATGGGCCACTGCACCTATTTTCCAGAG
GAGCTGAGAAGCGTGAAGTACGCCTATAACGCCGATCTGTACAACGCCCTGAATGACCTGAACAACCTGG
TCATCACCAGGGATGAGAACGAGAAGCTGGAGTACTATGAGAAGTTCCAGATCATCGAGAACGTGTTCAA
GCAGAAGAAGAAGCCTACACTGAAGCAGATCGCCAAGGAGATCCTGGTGAACGAGGAGGACATCAAGGGC
TACCGCGTGACCTCCACAGGCAAGCCAGAGTTCACCAATCTGAAGGTGTATCACGATATCAAGGACATCA
CAGCCCGGAAGGAGATCATCGAGAACGCCGAGCTGCTGGATCAGATCGCCAAGATCCTGACCATCTATCA
GAGCTCCGAGGACATCCAGGAGGAGCTGACCAACCTGAATAGCGAGCTGACACAGGAGGAGATCGAGCAG
ATCAGCAATCTGAAGGGCTACACCGGCACACACAACCTGAGCCTGAAGGCCATCAATCTGATCCTGGATG
AGCTGTGGCACACAAACGACAATCAGATCGCCATCTTTAACCGGCTGAAGCTGGTGCCAAAGAAGGTGGA
CCTGTCCCAGCAGAAGGAGATCCCAACCACACTGGTGGACGATTTCATCCTGTCTCCCGTGGTGAAGCGG
AGCTTCATCCAGAGCATCAAAGTGATCAACGCCATCATCAAGAAGTACGGCCTGCCCAATGATATCATCA
TCGAGCTGGCCAGGGAGAAGAACTCCAAGGACGCCCAGAAGATGATCAATGAGATGCAGAAGAGGAACCG
CCAGACCAATGAGCGGATCGAGGAGATCATCAGAACCACAGGCAAGGAGAACGCCAAGTACCTGATCGAG
AAGATCAAGCTGCACGATATGCAGGAGGGCAAGTGTCTGTATTCTCTGGAGGCCATCCCTCTGGAGGACC
TGCTGAACAATCCATTCAACTACGAGGTGGATCACATCATCCCCCGGAGCGTGAGCTTCGACAATTCTTT
TAACAATAAGGTGCTGGTGAAGCAGGAGGAGAACAGCAAGAAGGGCAATAGGACCCCTTTCCAGTACCTG
TCTAGCTCCGATTCTAAGATCAGCTACGAGACATTCAAGAAGCACATCCTGAATCTGGCCAAGGGCAAGG
GCCGCATCAGCAAGACCAAGAAGGAGTACCTGCTGGAGGAGCGGGACATCAACAGATTCTCCGTGCAGAA
GGACTTCATCAACCGGAATCTGGTGGACACCAGATACGCCACACGCGGCCTGATGAATCTGCTGCGGTCT
TATTTCAGAGTGAACAATCTGGATGTGAAGGTGAAGAGCATCAACGGCGGCTTCACCTCCTTTCTGCGGA
GAAAGTGGAAGTTTAAGAAGGAGCGCAACAAGGGCTATAAGCACCACGCCGAGGATGCCCTGATCATCGC
CAATGCCGACTTCATCTTTAAGGAGTGGAAGAAGCTGGACAAGGCCAAGAAAGTGATGGAGAACCAGATG
TTCGAGGAGAAGCAGGCCGAGAGCATGCCCGAGATCGAGACAGAGCAGGAGTACAAGGAGATTTTCATCA
CACCTCACCAGATCAAGCACATCAAGGACTTCAAGGACTACAAGTATTCTCACAGGGTGGATAAGAAGCC
CAACCGCAAGCTGATCAATGACACCCTGTATAGCACACGGAAGGACGATAAGGGCAATACCCTGATCGTG
AACAATCTGAACGGCCTGTACGACAAGGATAATGACAAGCTGAAGAAGCTGATCAACAAGTCTCCCGAGA
AGCTGCTGATGTACCACCACGATCCTCAGACATATCAGAAGCTGAAGCTGATCATGGAGCAGTACGGCGA
CGAGAAGAACCCACTGTATAAGTACTATGAGGAGACAGGCAACTACCTGACAAAGTATAGCAAGAAGGAT
AATGGCCCCGTGATCAAGAAGATCAAGTACTATGGCAACAAGCTGAATGCCCACCTGGACATCACCGACG
ATTACCCTAACTCTCGCAATAAGGTGGTGAAGCTGAGCCTGAAGCCATACCGGTTCGACGTGTACCTGGA
CAACGGCGTGTATAAGTTTGTGACAGTGAAGAATCTGGATGTGATCAAGAAGGAGAACTACTATGAGGTG
AACAGCAAGTGCTACGAGGAGGCCAAGAAGCTGAAGAAGATCAGCAACCAGGCCGAGTTCATCGCCTCTT
TTTACAAGAATGACCTGATCAAGATCAATGGCGAGCTGTATAGAGTGATCGGCGTGAACAATGATCTGCT
GAACAGAATCGAAGTGAATATGATCGACATCACCTACAGGGAGTATCTGGAGAACATGAATGATAAGAGG
CCCCCTCATATCATCAAGACCATCGCCTCTAAGACACAGAGCATCAAGAAGTACAGCACAGACATCCTGG
GGAACCTGTATGAAGTCAAGAGCAAGAAACATCCTCAGATTATCAAGAAAGGCTCTGGCGGCTCAAAAAG
AACCGCCGACGGCAGCGAATTCGAGCCCAAGAAGAAGAGGAAAGTCTAACCGGTCATCATCACCATCACC
ATTGAGTTTAAACCCGCTGATCAGCCTCGACTGTGCCTTCTAGTTGCCAGCCATCTGTTGTTTGCCCCTC
CCCCGTGCCTTCCTTGACCCTGGAAGGTGCCACTCCCACTGTCCTTTCCTAATAAAATGAGGAAATTGCA
TCGCATTGTCTGAGTAGGTGTCATTCTATTCTGGGGGGTGGGGTGGGGCAGGACAGCAAGGGGGAGGATT
GGGAAGACAATAGCAGGCATGCTGGGGATGCGGTGGGCTCTATGGCTTCTGAGGCGGAAAGAACCAGCTG
GGGCTCGATACCGTCGACCTCTAGCTAGAGCTTGGCGTAATCATGGTCATAGCTGTTTCCTGTGTGAAAT
TGTTATCCGCTCACAATTCCACACAACATACGAGCCGGAAGCATAAAGTGTAAAGCCTAGGGTGCCTAAT
GAGTGAGCTAACTCACATTAATTGCGTTGCGCTCACTGCCCGCTTTCCAGTCGGGAAACCTGTCGTGCCA
GCTGCATTAATGAATCGGCCAACGCGCGGGGAGAGGCGGTTTGCGTATTGGGCGCTCTTCCGCTTCCTCG
CTCACTGACTCGCTGCGCTCGGTCGTTCGGCTGCGGCGAGCGGTATCAGCTCACTCAAAGGCGGTAATAC
GGTTATCCACAGAATCAGGGGATAACGCAGGAAAGAACATGTGAGCAAAAGGCCAGCAAAAGGCCAGGAA
CCGTAAAAAGGCCGCGTTGCTGGCGTTTTTCCATAGGCTCCGCCCCCCTGACGAGCATCACAAAAATCGA
CGCTCAAGTCAGAGGTGGCGAAACCCGACAGGACTATAAAGATACCAGGCGTTTCCCCCTGGAAGCTCCC
TCGTGCGCTCTCCTGTTCCGACCCTGCCGCTTACCGGATACCTGTCCGCCTTTCTCCCTTCGGGAAGCGT
GGCGCTTTCTCATAGCTCACGCTGTAGGTATCTCAGTTCGGTGTAGGTCGTTCGCTCCAAGCTGGGCTGT
GTGCACGAACCCCCCGTTCAGCCCGACCGCTGCGCCTTATCCGGTAACTATCGTCTTGAGTCCAACCCGG
TAAGACACGACTTATCGCCACTGGCAGCAGCCACTGGTAACAGGATTAGCAGAGCGAGGTATGTAGGCGG
TGCTACAGAGTTCTTGAAGTGGTGGCCTAACTACGGCTACACTAGAAGAACAGTATTTGGTATCTGCGCT
CTGCTGAAGCCAGTTACCTTCGGAAAAAGAGTTGGTAGCTCTTGATCCGGCAAACAAACCACCGCTGGTA
GCGGTGGTTTTTTTGTTTGCAAGCAGCAGATTACGCGCAGAAAAAAAGGATCTCAAGAAGATCCTTTGAT
CTTTTCTACGGGGTCTGACACTCAGTGGAACGAAAACTCACGTTAAGGGATTTTGGTCATGAGATTATCA
AAAAGGATCTTCACCTAGATCCTTTTAAATTAAAAATGAAGTTTTAAATCAATCTAAAGTATATATGAGT
AAACTTGGTCTGACAGTTACCAATGCTTAATCAGTGAGGCACCTATCTCAGCGATCTGTCTATTTCGTTC
ATCCATAGTTGCCTGACTCCCCGTCGTGTAGATAACTACGATACGGGAGGGCTTACCATCTGGCCCCAGT
GCTGCAATGATACCGCGAGACCCACGCTCACCGGCTCCAGATTTATCAGCAATAAACCAGCCAGCCGGAA
GGGCCGAGCGCAGAAGTGGTCCTGCAACTTTATCCGCCTCCATCCAGTCTATTAATTGTTGCCGGGAAGC
TAGAGTAAGTAGTTCGCCAGTTAATAGTTTGCGCAACGTTGTTGCCATTGCTACAGGCATCGTGGTGTCA
CGCTCGTCGTTTGGTATGGCTTCATTCAGCTCCGGTTCCCAACGATCAAGGCGAGTTACATGATCCCCCA
TGTTGTGCAAAAAAGCGGTTAGCTCCTTCGGTCCTCCGATCGTTGTCAGAAGTAAGTTGGCCGCAGTGTT
ATCACTCATGGTTATGGCAGCACTGCATAATTCTCTTACTGTCATGCCATCCGTAAGATGCTTTTCTGTG
ACTGGTGAGTACTCAACCAAGTCATTCTGAGAATAGTGTATGCGGCGACCGAGTTGCTCTTGCCCGGCGT
CAATACGGGATAATACCGCGCCACATAGCAGAACTTTAAAAGTGCTCATCATTGGAAAACGTTCTTCGGG
GCGAAAACTCTCAAGGATCTTACCGCTGTTGAGATCCAGTTCGATGTAACCCACTCGTGCACCCAACTGA
TCTTCAGCATCTTTTACTTTCACCAGCGTTTCTGGGTGAGCAAAAACAGGAAGGCAAAATGCCGCAAAAA
AGGGAATAAGGGCGACACGGAAATGTTGAATACTCATACTCTTCCTTTTTCAATATTATTGAAGCATTTA
TCAGGGTTATTGTCTCATGAGCGGATACATATTTGAATGTATTTAGAAAAATAAACAAATAGGGGTTCCG
CGCACATTTCCCCGAAAAGTGCCACCTGACGTCGACGGATCGGGAGATCGATCTCCCGATCCCCTAGGGT
CGACTCTCAGTACAATCTGCTCTGATGCCGCATAGTTAAGCCAGTATCTGCTCCCTGCTTGTGTGTTGGA
GGTCGCTGAGTAGTGCGCGAGCAAAATTT
Features (pLannotate 1.2.2; 17 found; start..end, strand, type, name):
    103..482     +  enhancer       CMV enhancer: human cytomegalovirus immediate early enhancer
    483..686     +  promoter       CMV promoter: human cytomegalovirus (CMV) immediate early promoter
    728..746     +  promoter       T7 promoter: promoter for bacteriophage T7 RNA polymerase
    817..1293    +  CDS            tadA: TADA_ECOLI - Also known as yfhC. Experimental evidence at protein level: Swiss-Prot protein existence level 1. Catalyzes the deamination of adenosine to inosine at the wobble position 34 of tRNA(Arg2). Essential for cell viability. From Escherichia coli (strain K12).
   1414..1905    +  CDS            tadA: TADA_ECOLI - Also known as yfhC. Experimental evidence at protein level: Swiss-Prot protein existence level 1. Catalyzes the deamination of adenosine to inosine at the wobble position 34 of tRNA(Arg2). Essential for cell viability. From Escherichia coli (strain K12).
   2008..5163    +  CDS            cas9: CAS9_STAAU - Experimental evidence at protein level: Swiss-Prot protein existence level 1. CRISPR (clustered regularly interspaced short palindromic repeat) is an adaptive immune system that provides protection against mobile genetic elements (viruses, transposable elements and conjugative plasmids). CRISPR clusters contain spacers, sequences complementary to antecedent mobile elements, and target invading nucleic acids. CRISPR clusters are transcribed and processed into CRISPR RNA (crRNA). In type II CRISPR systems correct processing of pre-crRNA requires a trans- encoded small RNA (tracrRNA)
   5281..5505    +  polyA_signal   bGH poly(A) signal: bovine growth hormone polyadenylation signal
   5509..5530    +  promoter       SV40 promoter (fragment): SV40 enhancer and early promoter
   5535..5551    +  misc_feature   MCS (fragment): pBluescript multiple cloning site
   5600..5616    -  protein_bind   lac operator: The lac repressor binds to the lac operator to inhibit transcription in E. coli. This inhibition can be relieved by adding lactose or isopropyl-β-D-thiogalactopyranoside (IPTG). lac repressor encoded by lacI
   5624..5654    -  promoter       lac promoter: promoter for the E. coli lac operon
   5669..5690    -  protein_bind   CAP binding site: CAP binding activates transcription in the presence of cAMP. E. coli catabolite activator protein
   5703..5795    -  CDS            lacI (fragment): lac repressor; lacI; The lac repressor binds to the lac operator to inhibit transcription in E. coli. This inhibition can be relieved by adding lactose or isopropyl-β-D-thiogalactopyranoside (IPTG).
   5978..6566    -  rep_origin     ori: high-copy-number ColE1/pMB1/pBR322/pUC origin of replication
   6737..7597    -  CDS            AmpR: β-lactamase; bla; confers resistance to ampicillin, carbenicillin, and related antibiotics
   7598..7702    -  promoter       AmpR promoter: bla
   7773..7817    -  misc_feature   bom (fragment): basis of mobility region from pBR322
