[The description below was written by a language model from this plasmid's Addgene catalogue record and pLannotate feature annotations shown in this document.]
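Description:
SaKKH-ABEmax is a 7,869-bp mammalian expression plasmid encoding an adenine (A-to-G) base editor built on a PAM-relaxed Staphylococcus aureus Cas9. The backbone is a pCMV vector with a pBR322/ColE1-type origin of replication and a β-lactamase gene under its own promoter for ampicillin selection in E. coli. Small remnants of earlier cloning vectors (lac promoter/operator and CAP site, fragments of lacI, an MCS, an SV40 promoter and the pBR322 bom region) are also annotated but have no evident role in the design. There is no mammalian selection marker or reporter in the feature table, which is consistent with use by transient transfection.

The payload is a single open reading frame driven by the human CMV immediate-early enhancer and promoter and terminated by the bovine growth hormone polyadenylation signal. A T7 promoter lies just upstream of the coding region and could support in vitro transcription. The fusion consists of two tandem copies of the E. coli tRNA adenosine deaminase TadA, described in the record as wild-type ecTadA followed by the evolved ecTadA*(7.10) variant. These are joined through unannotated spacer segments, presumably linkers, to an SaCas9 nickase carrying the KKH mutations, which broaden PAM recognition. When directed by a guide RNA, the Cas9 domain opens the target DNA and the deaminase converts adenine to inosine, which is read as guanine, while nicking of the unedited strand favours retention of the edit. No guide RNA cassette is annotated, so an SaCas9-compatible guide must be supplied separately. Nuclear localisation signals are not annotated.

The depositor and repository sequences are the same length and carry the same features, differing only in their start coordinate.
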