Addgene plasmid #119815: SaKKH-ABEmax
Purpose: A-to-G base editor
Depositing lab: David Liu. Publication: Circularly permuted and PAM-modified Cas9 variants broaden the targeting scope of base editors. Huang TP, Zhao KT, Miller SM, Gaudelli NM, Oakes BL, Fellmann C, Savage DF, Liu DR. Nat Biotechnol. 2019 May 20. pii: 10.1038/s41587-019-0134-y. doi: 10.1038/s41587-019-0134-y. PubMed 31110355.
Backbone
  Vector backbone: pCMV with a BR322 origin
  Vector type: Mammalian Expression
Growth in bacteria
  Bacterial resistance: Ampicillin, 100 μg/mL
  Growth temperature: 37°C
  Growth strain: NEB Stable
  Copy number: Unknown
Gene/Insert
  Gene/Insert name: ecTadA-ecTadA*(7.10)-nSaCas9 (KKH)
  Cloning method: Unknown
Terms and licenses: Academic/Nonprofit Terms; Industry Terms: Not Available to Industry
How to cite: SaKKH-ABEmax was a gift from David Liu (Addgene plasmid # 119815 ; http://n2t.net/addgene:119815 ; RRID:Addgene_119815)
